>Addgene plasmid #161592 | pCfB9340 (pgRNA_VIII-1_NatMX) | addgene full sequence | sequence record 324869 | Addgene NGS Result
TCGCGCGTTTCGGTGATGACGGTGAAAACCTCTGACACATGCAGCTCCCGGAGACGGTCACAGCTTGTCT
GTAAGCGGATGCCGGGAGCAGACAAGCCCGTCAGGGCGCGTCAGCGGGCTGCATTTAAATGATCTGTTTA
GCTTGCCTCGTCCCCGCCGGGTCACCCGGCCAGCGACATGGAGGCCCAGAATACCCTCCTTGACAGTCTT
GACGTGCGCAGCTCAGGGGCATGATGTGACTGTCGCCCGTACATTTAGCCCATACATCCCCATGTATAAT
CATTTGCATCCATACATTTTGATGGCCGCACGGCGCGAAGCAAAAATTACGGCTCCTCGCTGCAGACCTG
CGAGCAGGGAAACGCTCCCCTCACAGACGCGTTGAATTGTCCCCACGCCGCGCCCCTGTAGAGAAATATA
AAAGGTTAGGATTTGCCACTGAGGTTCTTCTTTCATATACTTCCTTTTAAAATCTTGCTAGGATACAGTT
CTCACATCACATCCGAACATAAACAACCATGGGTACCACTCTTGACGACACGGCTTACCGGTACCGCACC
AGTGTCCCGGGGGACGCCGAGGCCATCGAGGCACTGGATGGGTCCTTCACCACCGACACCGTTTTCCGCG
TCACCACCACCGGGGACGGCTTCACCCTGCGGGAGGTGCCGGTGGACCCGCCCCTGACCAAGGTGTTCCC
CGACGACGAATCGGACGACGAATCGGACGACGGGGAGGACGGCGACCCGGACTCCCGGACGTTCGTCGCG
TACGGGGACGACGGCGACCTGGCGGGCTTCGTGGTCGTCTCGTACTCCGGCTGGAACCGCCGGCTGACCG
TCGAGGACATCGAGGTCGCCCCGGAGCACCGGGGGCACGGGGTCGGGCGCGCGTTGATGGGGCTCGCGAC
GGAGTTCGCCCGCGAGCGGGGCGCCGGGCACCTCTGGCTGGAGGTCACCAACGTCAACGCACCGGCGATC
CACGCGTACCGGCGGATGGGGTTCACCCTCTGCGGCCTGGACACCGCCCTGTACGACGGCACCGCCTCGG
ACGGCGAGCAGGCGCTCTACATGAGCATGCCCTGCCCCTAATCAGTACTGACAATAAAAAGATTCTTGTT
TTCAAGAACTTGTCATTTGTATAGTTTTTTTATATTGTAGTTGTTCTATTTTAATCAAATGTTAGCGTGA
TTTATATTTTTTTTCGCCTCGACATCATCTGCCCAGATGCGAAGTTAAGTGCGCAGAAAGTAATATCATG
CGTCAATCGTATGTGAATGCTGGTCGCTATACTGCTGTCGATTCGATACTAACGCCGCCATCCAGTGTCG
AAAACGAGCTGCGGCCGCCTACAGGGCGCGTCCATTCGCCATTCAGGCTGCGCAACTGTTGGGAAGGGCG
ATCGGTGCGGGCCTCTTCGCTATTACGCCAGCTGGAATGCGTGCGATAGGGAACAAAAGCTGGAGCTTCT
TTGAAAAGATAATGTATGATTATGCTTTCACTCATATTTATACAGAAACTTGATGTTTTCTTTCGAGTAT
ATACAAGGTGATTACATGTACGTTTGAAGTACAACTCTAGATTTTGTAGTGCCCTCTTGGGCTAGCGGTA
AAGGTGCGCATTTTTTCACACCCTACAATGTTCTGTTCAAAAGATTTTGGTCAAACGCTGTAGAAGTGAA
AGTTGGTGCGCATGTTTCGGCGTTCGAAACTTCTCCGCAGTGAAAGATAAATGATCTGTGGCCACTCGTT
TAGGAAGTTTTAGAGCTAGAAATAGCAAGTTAAAATAAGGCTAGTCCGTTATCAACTTGAAAAAGTGGCA
CCGAGTCGGTGGTGCTTTTTTTGTTTTTTATGTCTTCGAGTCATGTAATTAGTTAATCGCGTGCATTCCA
GCTGCATTAATGAATCGGCCAACGCGCGGGGAGAGGCGGTTTGCGTATTGGGCGCTCTTCCGCTTCCTCG
CTCACTGACTCGCTGCGCTCGGTCGTTCGGCTGCGGCGAGCGGTATCAGCTCACTCAAAGGCGGTAATAC
GGTTATCCACAGAATCAGGGGATAACGCAGGAAAGAACATGTGAGCAAAAGGCCAGCAAAAGGCCAGGAA
CCGTAAAAAGGCCGCGTTGCTGGCGTTTTTCCATAGGCTCCGCCCCCCTGACGAGCATCACAAAAATCGA
CGCTCAAGTCAGAGGTGGCGAAACCCGACAGGACTATAAAGATACCAGGCGTTTCCCCCTGGAAGCTCCC
TCGTGCGCTCTCCTGTTCCGACCCTGCCGCTTACCGGATACCTGTCCGCCTTTCTCCCTTCGGGAAGCGT
GGCGCTTTCTCATAGCTCACGCTGTAGGTATCTCAGTTCGGTGTAGGTCGTTCGCTCCAAGCTGGGCTGT
GTGCACGAACCCCCCGTTCAGCCCGACCGCTGCGCCTTATCCGGTAACTATCGTCTTGAGTCCAACCCGG
TAAGACACGACTTATCGCCACTGGCAGCAGCCACTGGTAACAGGATTAGCAGAGCGAGGTATGTAGGCGG
TGCTACAGAGTTCTTGAAGTGGTGGCCTAACTACGGCTACACTAGAAGAACAGTATTTGGTATCTGCGCT
CTGCTGAAGCCAGTTACCTTCGGAAAAAGAGTTGGTAGCTCTTGATCCGGCAAACAAACCACCGCTGGTA
GCGGTGGTTTTTTTGTTTGCAAGCAGCAGATTACGCGCAGAAAAAAAGGATCTCAAGAAGATCCTTTGAT
CTTTTCTACGGGGTCTGACGCTCAGTGGAACGAAAACTCACGTTAAGGGATTTTGGTCATGAGATTATCA
AAAAGGATCTTCACCTAGATCCTTTTAAATTAAAAATGAAGTTTTAAATCAATCTAAAGTATATATGAGT
AAACTTGGTCTGACAGTTACCAATGCTTAATCAGTGAGGCACCTATCTCAGCGATCTGTCTATTTCGTTC
ATCCATAGTTGCCTGACTCCCCGTCGTGTAGATAACTACGATACGGGAGGGCTTACCATCTGGCCCCAGT
GCTGCAATGATACCGCGAGACCCACGCTCACCGGCTCCAGATTTATCAGCAATAAACCAGCCAGCCGGAA
GGGCCGAGCGCAGAAGTGGTCCTGCAACTTTATCCGCCTCCATCCAGTCTATTAATTGTTGCCGGGAAGC
TAGAGTAAGTAGTTCGCCAGTTAATAGTTTGCGCAACGTTGTTGCCATTGCTACAGGCATCGTGGTGTCA
CGCTCGTCGTTTGGTATGGCTTCATTCAGCTCCGGTTCCCAACGATCAAGGCGAGTTACATGATCCCCCA
TGTTGTGCAAAAAAGCGGTTAGCTCCTTCGGTCCTCCGATCGTTGTCAGAAGTAAGTTGGCCGCAGTGTT
ATCACTCATGGTTATGGCAGCACTGCATAATTCTCTTACTGTCATGCCATCCGTAAGATGCTTTTCTGTG
ACTGGTGAGTACTCAACCAAGTCATTCTGAGAATAGTGTATGCGGCGACCGAGTTGCTCTTGCCCGGCGT
CAATACGGGATAATACCGCGCCACATAGCAGAACTTTAAAAGTGCTCATCATTGGAAAACGTTCTTCGGG
GCGAAAACTCTCAAGGATCTTACCGCTGTTGAGATCCAGTTCGATGTAACCCACTCGTGCACCCAACTGA
TCTTCAGCATCTTTTACTTTCACCAGCGTTTCTGGGTGAGCAAAAACAGGAAGGCAAAATGCCGCAAAAA
AGGGAATAAGGGCGACACGGAAATGTTGAATACTCATACTCTTCCTTTTTCAATATTATTGAAGCATTTA
TCAGGGTTATTGTCTCATGAGCGGATACATATTTGAATGTATTTAGAAAAATAAACAAATAGGGGTTCCG
CGCACATTTCCCCGAAAAGTGCCACCTGAACGAAGCATCTGTGCTTCATTTTGTAGAACAAAAATGCAAC
GCGAGAGCGCTAATTTTTCAAACAAAGAATCTGAGCTGCATTTTTACAGAACAGAAATGCAACGCGAAAG
CGCTATTTTACCAACGAAGAATCTGTGCTTCATTTTTGTAAAACAAAAATGCAACGCGAGAGCGCTAATT
TTTCAAACAAAGAATCTGAGCTGCATTTTTACAGAACAGAAATGCAACGCGAGAGCGCTATTTTACCAAC
AAAGAATCTATACTTCTTTTTTGTTCTACAAAAATGCATCCCGAGAGCGCTATTTTTCTAACAAAGCATC
TTAGATTACTTTTTTTCTCCTTTGTGCGCTCTATAATGCAGTCTCTTGATAACTTTTTGCACTGTAGGTC
CGTTAAGGTTAGAAGAAGGCTACTTTGGTGTCTATTTTCTCTTCCATAAAAAAAGCCTGACTCCACTTCC
CGCGTTTACTGATTACTAGCGAAGCTGCGGGTGCATTTTTTCAAGATAAAGGCATCCCCGATTATATTCT
ATACCGATGTGGATTGCGCATACTTTGTGAACAGAAAGTGATAGCGTTGATGATTCTTCATTGGTCAGAA
AATTATGAACGGTTTCTTCTATTTTGTCTCTATATACTACGTATAGGAAATGTTTACATTTTCGTATTGT
TTTCGATTCACTCTATGAATAGTTCTTACTACAATTTTTTTGTCTAAAGAGTAATACTAGAGATAAACAT
AAAAAATGTAGAGGTCGAGTTTAGATGCAAGTTCAAGGAGCGAAAGGTGGATGGGTAGGTTATATAGGGA
TATAGCACAGAGATATATAGCAAAGAGATACTTTTGAGCAATGTTTGTGGAAGCGGTATTCGCAATATTT
TAGTAGCTCGTTACAGTCCGGTGCGTTTTTGGTTTTTTGAAAGTGCGTCTTCAGAGCGCTTTTGGTTTTC
AAAAGCGCTCTGAAGTTCCTATACTTTCTAGAGAATAGGAACTTCGGAATAGGAACTTCAAAGCGTTTCC
GAAAACGAGCGCTTCCGAAAATGCAACGCGAGCTGCGCACATACAGCTCACTGTTCACGTCGCACCTATA
TCTGCGTGTTGCCTGTATATATATATACATGAGAAGAACGGCATAGTGCGTGTTTATGCTTAAATGCGTA
CTTATATGCGTCTATTTATGTAGGATGAAAGGTAGTCTAGTACCTCCTGTGATATTATCCCATTCCATGC
GGGGTATCGTATGCTTCCTTCAGCACTACCCTTTAGCTGTTCTATATGCTGCCACTCCTCAATTGGATTA
GTCTCATCCTTCAATGCTATCATTTCCTTTGATATTGGATCATACTAAGAAACCATTATTATCATGACAT
TAACCTATAAAAATAGGCGTATCACGAGGCCCTTTCGTC
Features (pLannotate 1.2.2; 13 found; start..end, strand, type, name):
    175..518     +  promoter       TEF promoter: Ashbya gossypii TEF promoter
    525..1089    +  CDS            NrsR (fragment): nourseothricin acetyltransferase; Streptomyces noursei nat1; confers resistance to nourseothricin
   1097..1294    +  terminator     TEF terminator: Ashbya gossypii TEF terminator
   1365..1435    -  CDS            lacZα (fragment): LacZα fragment of β-galactosidase; lacZ fragment
   1468..1736    +  promoter       SNR52 promoter: promoter for the S. cerevisiae small nucleolar RNA gene SNR52
   1757..1831    +  misc_RNA       gRNA scaffold: guide RNA scaffold for the Streptococcus pyogenes CRISPR/Cas9 system
   1836..1855    +  terminator     SUP4 terminator: transcription terminator for the S. cerevisiae SUP4 tRNA gene
   1888..1945    -  CDS            lacI (fragment): lac repressor; lacI; The lac repressor binds to the lac operator to inhibit transcription in E. coli. This inhibition can be relieved by adding lactose or isopropyl-β-D-thiogalactopyranoside (IPTG).
   2128..2716    -  rep_origin     ori: high-copy-number ColE1/pMB1/pBR322/pUC origin of replication
   2887..3747    -  CDS            AmpR: β-lactamase; bla; confers resistance to ampicillin, carbenicillin, and related antibiotics
   3748..3852    -  promoter       AmpR promoter: bla
   3879..5221    -  rep_origin     2μ ori: yeast 2μ plasmid origin of replication
   5289..35      +  CDS            rop (fragment) (across the origin): Rop protein, which maintains plasmids at low copy number; rop
