[The description below was written by a language model from this plasmid's Addgene catalogue record and pLannotate feature annotations shown in this document.]
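Description:
pCfB9340 (pgRNA_VIII-1_NatMX) is an episomal yeast guide RNA vector from the EasyClone-MarkerFree toolkit for Saccharomyces cerevisiae genome engineering. It is built on the pTAJAK-71 (pESC-NatMXsyn-USER) backbone and is about 5.3 kb. As an E. coli–yeast shuttle plasmid, it carries a high-copy ColE1/pUC-type origin and the β-lactamase gene (AmpR, with its own promoter) for ampicillin selection in bacteria. For yeast it carries the 2μ origin for multicopy maintenance. Yeast selection relies on a NatMX cassette, in which the Streptomyces noursei nourseothricin acetyltransferase gene sits between the Ashbya gossypii TEF promoter and terminator and confers dominant resistance to nourseothricin, so no auxotrophic background is needed.

The payload is a single guide RNA expression cassette. The S. cerevisiae SNR52 small nucleolar RNA promoter, an RNA polymerase III promoter, drives a 20-nucleotide spacer fused to the Streptococcus pyogenes Cas9 gRNA scaffold, and transcription ends at the SUP4 tRNA terminator. The spacer occupies the short gap between the annotated promoter and scaffold and targets the chromosomal integration site designated VIII-1. The plasmid does not encode Cas9, so the nuclease must be supplied separately in the host strain. The small lacZα, lacI and rop fragments in the annotation appear to be non-functional backbone remnants.

The stated purpose is to direct Cas9 to cut at site VIII-1. In the marker-free EasyClone approach, such a break promotes integration of a repair or expression cassette at that locus without leaving a selection marker in the genome.
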