Addgene plasmid #161592: pCfB9340 (pgRNA_VIII-1_NatMX)
Purpose: EasyClone-MarkerFree guiding RNA vector to direct Cas9 to cut at site VIII-1
Depositing lab: Irina Borodina. Depositing organization: Danmarks Tekniske Universitet. Publication: Expansion of EasyClone-MarkerFree toolkit for Saccharomyces cerevisiae genome with new integration sites. Babaei M, Sartori L, Karpukhin A, Abashkin D, Matrosova E, Borodina I. FEMS Yeast Res. 2021 May 11;21(4). pii: 6249452. doi: 10.1093/femsyr/foab027. PubMed 33893795.
Backbone
  Vector backbone: pTAJAK-71 (pESC-NatMXsyn-USER)
  Vector type: Yeast Expression, CRISPR, Synthetic Biology
Growth in bacteria
  Bacterial resistance: Ampicillin, 100 μg/mL
  Growth temperature: 37°C
  Growth strain: DH5alpha
  Copy number: High Copy
Gene/Insert
  Gene/Insert name: guiding RNA
  gRNA/shRNA sequence: TGTGGCCACTCGTTTAGGAA
  Species: S. cerevisiae (budding yeast)
  Cloning method: Restriction Enzyme; 5′ cloning site Unknown (unknown if destroyed); 3′ cloning site Unknown (unknown if destroyed)
Terms and licenses: Academic/Nonprofit Terms; Industry Terms: Not Available to Industry
How to cite: pCfB9340 (pgRNA_VIII-1_NatMX) was a gift from Irina Borodina (Addgene plasmid # 161592 ; http://n2t.net/addgene:161592 ; RRID:Addgene_161592)
